>Addgene plasmid #41006 | pEF5/FRT-DEST EVC2dW-TEV-YFP-Flag | addgene partial sequence | sequence record 55630 | BGH_rev
ATCGAGACCGAGGAGAGGGTTAGGGATAGGCTTACCTTCGAACCGCGGGCCCTCTAGACTCGAGCGGCCG
CCACTGTGCTGGATATCAACCACTTTGTACAAGAAAGCTGGGTCTAGATATCTCGACTCACTTGTCATCG
TCGTCCTTGTAATCTCCGCCAGATCCTGGTGTTCCGCCACGCGTCTTGTACAGCTCGTCCATGCCGAGAG
TGATCCCGGCGGCGGTCACGAACTCCAGCAGGACCATGTGATCGCGCTTCTCGTTGGGGTCTTTGCTCAG
GGCGGACTGGTAGCTCAGGTAGTGGTTGTCGGGCAGCAGCACGGGGCCGTCGCCGATGGGGGTGTTCTGC
TGGTAGTGGTCGGCGAGCTGCACGCTGCCGTCCTCGATGTTGTGGCGGATCTTGAAGTTCACCTTGATGC
CGTTCTTCTGCTTGTCGGCCATGATATAGACGTTGTGGCTGTTGTAGTTGTACTCCAGCTTGTGCCCCAG
GATGTTGCCGTCCTCCTTGAAGTCGATGCCCTTCAGCTCGATGCGGTTCACCAGGGTGTCGCCCTCGAAC
TTCACCTCGGCGCGGGTCTTGTAGTTGCCGTCGTCCTTGAAGAAGATGGTGCGCTCCTGGACGTAGCCTT
CGGGCATGGCGGACTTGAAGAAGTCGTGCTGCTTCATGTGGTCGGGGTAGCGGGCGAAGCACTGCAGGCC
GTAGCCGAAGGTGGTCACGAGGGTGGGCCAGGGCACGGGCAGCTTGCCGGTGGTGCAGATGAACTTCAGG
GTCAGCTTGCCGTA
