>Addgene plasmid #41006 | pEF5/FRT-DEST EVC2dW-TEV-YFP-Flag | addgene partial sequence | sequence record 55661 | EGFP-N 5'-CGTCGCCGTCCAGCTCGACCAG-3'
CTTGCTACCATACCGCCCTGAAAGTACAGGTTCTCATCGCCACGCGTGTCCATAGCGTCTGCCCCAGTGA
TGGGGATGGGAGCCAGTTCTCCAATGGGTTCTAGGGACAGGTGTGGCCAGCTTCCTTTCCCAGGAAACAT
CACCCTCTCCTGGACGGGAACATATATCTTCTTCAATATGCGCTCCTTCTTCTGGCGGGCCCAGAGCATC
CTCTCCAGTCCTTGACTCACCAGATCTGCTCTGAATCTGCTGTCCAAAACCTTCCACCAAACTTGGTGTT
TCCTCCTCTTGCTCTGCTCTGCCTGAGCCTGCTCACCACTGCTCTCATTCTCAGCTGTGTGGTCGGAGTG
CTTCTCACTGACTGCGTCCAGCAGGGCCAGTAGCTGAGGCTGTGAAGCCGCTGGAAGCACCACACTCAGG
AGTCGCAGTAGTGTGCTGCCTGGTACCATTGTCATCCTTGAGAGGTATGACACCAGCCTCAGTCCCTGGC
TGCAAAGGCTGGCCATGGTGTCAGCTTCAATGCTTTCCAGAGAATCTTCCAGCACCGCACCGTTCTGCCA
CTCCTCTCTCACCCTCTGCTGATGCTGCTCCAGCAGCTTCTGGCCCTTGTTCAGGGCTTGCCGCAGGATG
GCAGAGACCTGCCTTTCAGGATCCATCTCCTCAGGTTCGCTCAGCCCAGGTCCATCGGCCGCCCACCGCT
GCCAGCTCTCCAGGACCCGCTGCTGCTCGGCCTCTTCCTGCTGCACCAGCTGGTCCTCCAGCTTCCTCTC
CAGCTCCTGCAGCTCCTGCAGCTCCGGCCTGTGGGACTCCAGGATCTGCACACA
