[The description below was written by a language model from this plasmid's Addgene catalogue record.]
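Description:
pEF5/FRT-DEST EVC2dW-TEV-YFP-Flag is a mammalian expression plasmid of roughly 12 kb built on the Invitrogen pEF5/FRT/V5-DEST Gateway destination backbone (about 7.5 kb without insert). It is maintained in E. coli as a high-copy plasmid under ampicillin selection, and hygromycin is the recorded selectable marker for mammalian cells. No feature table accompanies the record, so individual elements are not listed. By general knowledge of this backbone family, expression is driven by the human EF-1α promoter. The vector also carries an FRT site, which allows Flp recombinase-mediated integration at a single genomic FRT locus in Flp-In host cell lines, and correct integration confers hygromycin resistance. This design yields isogenic stable lines with moderate, uniform transgene expression.

The insert is mouse Evc2 (Ellis van Creveld syndrome 2, also called limbin), recorded at about 3.5 kb and carrying a deletion of amino acids 1177-1220, a C-terminal truncation designated "dW" in the construct name. The protein is fused at its C terminus to a composite tag made up of a TEV protease cleavage site, YFP and a Flag epitope. YFP allows the protein's subcellular localisation to be seen by fluorescence, and Flag supports immunodetection or affinity purification. The TEV site allows the tags to be cleaved from the protein, for example to elute it from an affinity matrix.

The associated publication concerns a Smoothened-Evc2 complex that transduces the Hedgehog signal at primary cilia. The construct therefore presumably serves to compare this deletion mutant with the full-length protein in studies of ciliary localisation, protein interactions and Hedgehog pathway activity, although the record does not describe the mutant's specific phenotype.
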