Addgene plasmid #41006: pEF5/FRT-DEST EVC2dW-TEV-YFP-Flag
Depositing lab: Rajat Rohatgi. Depositing organization: Stanford University. Publication: A Smoothened-Evc2 Complex Transduces the Hedgehog Signal at Primary Cilia. Dorn KV, Hughes CE, Rohatgi R. Dev Cell. 2012 Sep 12. pii: S1534-5807(12)00323-1. doi: 10.1016/j.devcel.2012.07.004. PubMed 22981989.
Backbone
  Vector backbone: pEF5/FRT/V5-DEST
  Backbone manufacturer: Invitrogen
  Backbone size w/o insert (bp): 7500
  Total vector size (bp): 12000
  Vector type: Mammalian Expression
  Selectable markers: Hygromycin
Growth in bacteria
  Bacterial resistance: Ampicillin, 100 μg/mL
  Growth temperature: 37°C
  Growth strain: DH5alpha
  Copy number: High Copy
Gene/Insert
  Gene/Insert name: Ellis van Creveld syndrome 2 (alt name: EVC2)
  Species: M. musculus (mouse)
  Insert size (bp): 3528
  Mutation: deleted amino acids 1177-1220
  Entrez Gene: EVC2 (a.k.a. LBN, WAD)
  Tag / fusion protein: TEV-YFP-Flag (C terminal on insert)
Terms and licenses: Academic/Nonprofit Terms; Industry Terms: Not Available to Industry
How to cite: pEF5/FRT-DEST EVC2dW-TEV-YFP-Flag was a gift from Rajat Rohatgi (Addgene plasmid # 41006 ; http://n2t.net/addgene:41006 ; RRID:Addgene_41006)
